>Addgene plasmid #143351 | TFORF2190 | addgene full sequence | sequence record 400278 | Addgene NGS Result
TTAATGTAGTCTTATGCAATACTCTTGTAGTCTTGCAACATGGTAACGATGAGTTAGCAACATGCCTTAC
AAGGAGAGAAAAAGCACCGTGCATGCCGATTGGTGGAAGTAAGGTGGTACGATCGTGCCTTATTAGGAAG
GCAACAGACGGGTCTGACATGGATTGGACGAACCACTGAATTGCCGCATTGCAGAGATATTGTATTTAAG
TGCCTAGCTCGATACATAAACGGGTCTCTCTGGTTAGACCAGATCTGAGCCTGGGAGCTCTCTGGCTAAC
TAGGGAACCCACTGCTTAAGCCTCAATAAAGCTTGCCTTGAGTGCTTCAAGTAGTGTGTGCCCGTCTGTT
GTGTGACTCTGGTAACTAGAGATCCCTCAGACCCTTTTAGTCAGTGTGGAAAATCTCTAGCAGTGGCGCC
CGAACAGGGACTTGAAAGCGAAAGGGAAACCAGAGGAGCTCTCTCGACGCAGGACTCGGCTTGCTGAAGC
GCGCACGGCAAGAGGCGAGGGGCGGCGACTGGTGAGTACGCCAAAAATTTTGACTAGCGGAGGCTAGAAG
GAGAGAGATGGGTGCGAGAGCGTCAGTATTAAGCGGGGGAGAATTAGATCGCGATGGGAAAAAATTCGGT
TAAGGCCAGGGGGAAAGAAAAAATATAAATTAAAACATATAGTATGGGCAAGCAGGGAGCTAGAACGATT
CGCAGTTAATCCTGGCCTGTTAGAAACATCAGAAGGCTGTAGACAAATACTGGGACAGCTACAACCATCC
CTTCAGACAGGATCAGAAGAACTTAGATCATTATATAATACAGTAGCAACCCTCTATTGTGTGCATCAAA
GGATAGAGATAAAAGACACCAAGGAAGCTTTAGACAAGATAGAGGAAGAGCAAAACAAAAGTAAGACCAC
CGCACAGCAAGCGGCCGCTGATCTTCAGACCTGGAGGAGGAGATATGAGGGACAATTGGAGAAGTGAATT
ATATAAATATAAAGTAGTAAAAATTGAACCATTAGGAGTAGCACCCACCAAGGCAAAGAGAAGAGTGGTG
CAGAGAGAAAAAAGAGCAGTGGGAATAGGAGCTTTGTTCCTTGGGTTCTTGGGAGCAGCAGGAAGCACTA
TGGGCGCAGCGTCAATGACGCTGACGGTACAGGCCAGACAATTATTGTCTGGTATAGTGCAGCAGCAGAA
CAATTTGCTGAGGGCTATTGAGGCGCAACAGCATCTGTTGCAACTCACAGTCTGGGGCATCAAGCAGCTC
CAGGCAAGAATCCTGGCTGTGGAAAGATACCTAAAGGATCAACAGCTCCTGGGGATTTGGGGTTGCTCTG
GAAAACTCATTTGCACCACTGCTGTGCCTTGGAATGCTAGTTGGAGTAATAAATCTCTGGAACAGATTTG
GAATCACACGACCTGGATGGAGTGGGACAGAGAAATTAACAATTACACAAGCTTAATACACTCCTTAATT
GAAGAATCGCAAAACCAGCAAGAAAAGAATGAACAAGAATTATTGGAATTAGATAAATGGGCAAGTTTGT
GGAATTGGTTTAACATAACAAATTGGCTGTGGTATATAAAATTATTCATAATGATAGTAGGAGGCTTGGT
AGGTTTAAGAATAGTTTTTGCTGTACTTTCTATAGTGAATAGAGTTAGGCAGGGATATTCACCATTATCG
TTTCAGACCCACCTCCCAACCCCGAGGGGACCCATGCATTGCATCTCAATTAGTCAGCAACCAGGTGTGG
AAAGTCCCCAGGCTCCCCAGCAGGCAGAAGTATGCAAAGCATGCGTCTCAATTAGTCAGCAACCATAGTC
CCGCCCCTAACTCCGCCCATCCCGCCCCTAACTCCGCCCAGTTCCGCCCATTCTCCGCCCCATGGCTGAC
TAATTTTTTTTATTTATGCAGAGGCCGAGGCCGCCTCGGCCTCTGAGCTATTCCAGAAGTAGTGAGGAGG
CTTTTTTGGAGGCCTAGGCTTTTGCAAAAAGCTTTCTAGAGGTACCACCGGAGCTTACCATGACCGAGTA
CAAGCCCACGGTGCGCCTCGCCACCCGCGACGACGTCCCCAGGGCCGTACGCACCCTCGCCGCCGCGTTC
GCCGACTACCCCGCCACGCGCCACACCGTCGATCCGGACCGCCACATCGAGCGGGTCACCGAGCTGCAAG
AACTCTTCCTCACGCGCGTCGGGCTCGACATCGGCAAGGTGTGGGTCGCGGACGACGGCGCCGCCGTGGC
GGTCTGGACCACGCCGGAGAGCGTCGAAGCGGGGGCGGTGTTCGCCGAGATCGGCCCGCGCATGGCCGAG
TTGAGCGGTTCCCGGCTGGCCGCGCAGCAACAGATGGAAGGCCTCCTGGCGCCGCACCGGCCCAAGGAGC
CCGCGTGGTTCCTGGCCACCGTCGGCGTCTCGCCCGACCACCAGGGCAAGGGTCTGGGCAGCGCCGTCGT
GCTCCCCGGAGTGGAGGCGGCCGAGCGCGCCGGGGTGCCCGCCTTCCTGGAGACCTCCGCGCCCCGCAAC
CTCCCCTTCTACGAGCGGCTCGGCTTCACCGTCACCGCCGACGTCGAGGTGCCCGAAGGACCGCGCACCT
GGTGCATGACCCGCAAGCCCGGTGCCAGTTAACGAATTCTAGATCTTGAGACAAATGGCAGTATTCATCC
ACAATTTTAAAAGAAAAGGGGGGATTGGGGGGTACAGTGCAGGGGAAAGAATAGTAGACATAATAGCAAC
AGACATACAAACTAAAGAATTACAAAAACAAATTACAAAAATTCAAAATTTTCGGGTTTATTACAGGGAC
AGCAGAGATCCACTTTGGCGCCGGCTCGAGGCCTGCAGGTGCAAAGATGGATAAAGTTTTAAACAGAGAG
GAATCTTTGCAGCTAATGGACCTTCTAGGTCTTGAAAGGAGTGGGAATTGGCTCCGGTGCCCGTCAGTGG
GCAGAGCGCACATCGCCCACAGTCCCCGAGAAGTTGGGGGGAGGGGTCGGCAATTGAACCGGTGCCTAGA
GAAGGTGGCGCGGGGTAAACTGGGAAAGTGATGTCGTGTACTGGCTCCGCCTTTTTCCCGAGGGTGGGGG
AGAACCGTATATAAGTGCAGTAGTCGCCGTGAACGTTCTTTTTCGCAACGGGTTTGCCGCCAGAACACAG
GTAAGTGCCGTGTGTGGTTCCCGCGGGCCTGGCCTCTTTACGGGTTATGGCCCTTGCGTGCCTTGAATTA
CTTCCACCTGGCTGCAGTACGTGATTCTTGATCCCGAGCTTCGGGTTGGAAGTGGGTGGGAGAGTTCGAG
GCCTTGCGCTTAAGGAGCCCCTTCGCCTCGTGCTTGAGTTGAGGCCTGGCCTGGGCGCTGGGGCCGCCGC
GTGCGAATCTGGTGGCACCTTCGCGCCTGTCTCGCTGCTTTCGATAAGTCTCTAGCCATTTAAAATTTTT
GATGACCTGCTGCGACGCTTTTTTTCTGGCAAGATAGTCTTGTAAATGCGGGCCAAGATCTGCACACTGG
TATTTCGGTTTTTGGGGCCGCGGGCGGCGACGGGGCCCGTGCGTCCCAGCGCACATGTTCGGCGAGGCGG
GGCCTGCGAGCGCGGCCACCGAGAATCGGACGGGGGTAGTCTCAAGCTGGCCGGCCTGCTCTGGTGCCTG
GCCTCGCGCCGCCGTGTATCGCCCCGCCCTGGGCGGCAAGGCTGGCCCGGTCGGCACCAGTTGCGTGAGC
GGAAAGATGGCCGCTTCCCGGCCCTGCTGCAGGGAGCTCAAAATGGAGGACGCGGCGCTCGGGAGAGCGG
GCGGGTGAGTCACCCACACAAAGGAAAAGGGCCTTTCCGTCCTCAGCCGTCGCTTCATGTGACTCCACGG
AGTACCGGGCGCCGTCCAGGCACCTCGATTAGTTCTCGAGCTTTTGGAGTACGTCGTCTTTAGGTTGGGG
GGAGGGGTTTTATGCGATGGAGTTTCCCCACACTGAGTGGGTGGAGACTGAAGTTAGGCCAGCTTGGCAC
TTGATGTAATTCTCCTTGGAATTTGCCCTTTTTGAGTTTGGATCTTGGTTCATTCTCAAGCCTCAGACAG
TGGTTCAAAGTTTTTTTCTTCCATTTCAGGTGTCGTGAGGCTAGCACCGCCACCATGTTATCAGATGAGT
TAGAATCCAAACCAGAGCTCCTGGTACAGTTTGTTCAGAATACGTCCATCCCATTGGGACAGGGGCTTGT
AGAATCAGAAGCTAAAGATATTACTTGCTTGTCCCTCCTTCCCGTGACTGAAGCCTCAGAATGCAGTCGG
CTAATGTTACCAGGTCTGGGCTCTTCAGCTGAGCACTTAGTGTTTGTACAGGATGAGGCAGAAGATTCAG
GGAATGATTTCCTCTCCAGTGAGAGCACAGACAGTAGCATTCCATGGTTCCTCCGGGTTCAGGAGTTGGC
CCATGACAGTTTGATTGCTGCTACTCGTGCACAACTGGCAAAGAATGCAAAAACCAGCAGCAATGGAGAA
AATGTCCACCTTGGTTCTGGTGATGGGCAGTCAAAAGATTCTGGGCCCCTTCCTCAAGTGGAAAAGAAGC
TCAAGTGTACAGTTGAAGGTTGTGACCGGACATTTGTATGGCCAGCTCACTTTAAATACCACCTCAAGAC
TCATCGAAATGACCGCTCCTTCATCTGTCCTGCAGAAGGTTGTGGGAAAAGCTTCTATGTGCTGCAGAGG
CTGAAGGTGCACATGAGGACCCACAATGGAGAGAAGCCCTTTATGTGCCATGAGTCTGGCTGTGGTAAGC
AGTTTACTACAGCTGGAAACCTGAAGAACCACCGGCGCATCCACACAGGAGAGAAACCTTTCCTTTGTGA
AGCCCAAGGATGTGGCCGTTCCTTTGCTGAGTATTCTAGCCTCCGAAAACATCTGGTGGTTCACTCAGGA
GAGAAGCCTCATCAGTGCCAAGTCTGTGGGAAGACCTTCTCTCAGAGTGGAAGCAGGAATGTGCATATGA
GAAAGCATCACCTGCAGCTGGGAGCAGCTGGGAGTCAAGAGCAGGAGCAAACTGCTGAGCCACTAATGGG
CAGTAGTTTGCTTGAAGAGGCTTCAGTACCCAGTAAAAACCTGGTGTCTATGAATTCCCAGCCCAGCCTT
GGTGGAGAGTCCTTGAACCTACCAAATACCAATTCTATCCTGGGAGTTGATGATGAGGTGCTTGCTGAAG
GATCCCCACGTTCCCTGTCTTCAGTGCCTGATGTGACACATCACCTGGTGACCATGCAGTCAGGGAGGCA
ATCATATGAAGTTTCTGTCTTAACTGCAGTAAATCCACAAGAGTTACTAAACCAAGGAGATTTAACTGAA
AGACGGACATAGTAATGAACTAGTCCGTAACTTGAAAGTATTTCGATTTCTTGGCTTTATATATCTTGTG
GAAAGGACGAGCTGCGTGTTGGACATGCCCGTTGACGCGTTAAGTCGACAATCAACCTCTGGATTACAAA
ATTTGTGAAAGATTGACTGGTATTCTTAACTATGTTGCTCCTTTTACGCTATGTGGATACGCTGCTTTAA
TGCCTTTGTATCATGCTATTGCTTCCCGTATGGCTTTCATTTTCTCCTCCTTGTATAAATCCTGGTTGCT
GTCTCTTTATGAGGAGTTGTGGCCCGTTGTCAGGCAACGTGGCGTGGTGTGCACTGTGTTTGCTGACGCA
ACCCCCACTGGTTGGGGCATTGCCACCACCTGTCAGCTCCTTTCCGGGACTTTCGCTTTCCCCCTCCCTA
TTGCCACGGCGGAACTCATCGCCGCCTGCCTTGCCCGCTGCTGGACAGGGGCTCGGCTGTTGGGCACTGA
CAATTCCGTGGTGTTGTCGGGGAAATCATCGTCCTTTCCTTGGCTGCTCGCCTGTGTTGCCACCTGGATT
CTGCGCGGGACGTCCTTCTGCTACGTCCCTTCGGCCCTCAATCCAGCGGACCTTCCTTCCCGCGGCCTGC
TGCCGGCTCTGCGGCCTCTTCCGCGTCTTCGCCTTCGCCCTCAGACGAGTCGGATCTCCCTTTGGGCCGC
CTCCCCGCGTCGACTTTAAGACCAATGACTTACAAGGCAGCTGTAGATCTTAGCCACTTTTTAAAAGAAA
AGGGGGGACTGGAAGGGCTAATTCACTCCCAACGAAGACAAGATCTGCTTTTTGCTTGTACTGGGTCTCT
CTGGTTAGACCAGATCTGAGCCTGGGAGCTCTCTGGCTAACTAGGGAACCCACTGCTTAAGCCTCAATAA
AGCTTGCCTTGAGTGCTTCAAGTAGTGTGTGCCCGTCTGTTGTGTGACTCTGGTAACTAGAGATCCCTCA
GACCCTTTTAGTCAGTGTGGAAAATCTCTAGCAGTACGTATAGTAGTTCATGTCATCTTATTATTCAGTA
TTTATAACTTGCAAAGAAATGAATATCAGAGAGTGAGAGGAACTTGTTTATTGCAGCTTATAATGGTTAC
AAATAAAGCAATAGCATCACAAATTTCACAAATAAAGCATTTTTTTCACTGCATTCTAGTTGTGGTTTGT
CCAAACTCATCAATGTATCTTATCATGTCTGGCTCTAGCTATCCCGCCCCTAACTCCGCCCATCCCGCCC
CTAACTCCGCCCAGTTCCGCCCATTCTCCGCCCCATGGCTGACTAATTTTTTTTATTTATGCAGAGGCCG
AGGCCGCCTCGGCCTCTGAGCTATTCCAGAAGTAGTGAGGAGGCTTTTTTGGAGGCCTAGGGACGTACCC
AATTCGCCCTATAGTGAGTCGTATTACGCGCGCTCACTGGCCGTCGTTTTACAACGTCGTGACTGGGAAA
ACCCTGGCGTTACCCAACTTAATCGCCTTGCAGCACATCCCCCTTTCGCCAGCTGGCGTAATAGCGAAGA
GGCCCGCACCGATCGCCCTTCCCAACAGTTGCGCAGCCTGAATGGCGAATGGG
[124 nt withheld, positions 6914-7037]
C
[91 nt withheld, positions 7039-7129]
A
[49 nt withheld, positions 7131-7179]
CCTTTGACGTTGGAGTCCACGTTCTTT
[37 nt withheld, positions 7207-7243]
ACCCTATCTCGGTCTATTCTTTTGATTTATAAGGGATTTTGCCGATTTCGGCCTATTGGTTAAAAAATGA
GCTGATTTAACAAAAATTTAACGCGAATTTTAACAAAATATTAACGCTTACAATTTAGGTGGCACTTTTC
GGGGAAATGTGCGCGGAACCCCTATTTGTTTATTTTTCTAAATACATTCAAATATGTATCCGCTCATGAG
ACAATAACCCTGATAAATGCTTCAATAATATTGAAAAAGGAAGAGTATGAGTATTCAACATTTCCGTGTC
GCCCTTATTCCCTTTTTTGCGGCATTTTGCCTTCCTGTTTTTGCTCACCCAGAAACGCTGGTGAAAGTAA
AAGATGCTGAAGATCAGTTGGGTGCACGAGTGGGTTACATCGAACTGGATCTCAACAGCGGTAAGATCCT
TGAGAGTTTTCGCCCCGAAGAACGTTTTCCAATGATGAGCACTTTTAAAGTTCTGCTATGTGGCGCGGTA
TTATCCCGTATTGACGCCGGGCAAGAGCAACTCGGTCGCCGCATACACTATTCTCAGAATGACTTGGTTG
AGTACTCACCAGTCACAGAAAAGCATCTTACGGATGGCATGACAGTAAGAGAATTATGCAGTGCTGCCAT
AACCATGAGTGATAACACTGCGGCCAACTTACTTCTGACAACGATCGGAGGACCGAAGGAGCTAACCGCT
TTTTTGCACAACATGGGGGATCATGTAACTCGCCTTGATCGTTGGGAACCGGAGCTGAATGAAGCCATAC
CAAACGACGAGCGTGACACCACGATGCCTGTAGCAATGGCAACAACGTTGCGCAAACTATTAACTGGCGA
ACTACTTACTCTAGCTTCCCGGCAACAATTAATAGACTGGATGGAGGCGGATAAAGTTGCAGGACCACTT
CTGCGCTCGGCCCTTCCGGCTGGCTGGTTTATTGCTGATAAATCTGGAGCCGGTGAGCGTGGGTCTCGCG
GTATCATTGCAGCACTGGGGCCAGATGGTAAGCCCTCCCGTATCGTAGTTATCTACACGACGGGGAGTCA
GGCAACTATGGATGAACGAAATAGACAGATCGCTGAGATAGGTGCCTCACTGATTAAGCATTGGTAACTG
TCAGACCAAGTTTACTCATATATACTTTAGATTGATTTAAAACTTCATTTTTAATTTAAAAGGATCTAGG
TGAAGATCCTTTTTGATAATCTCATGACCAAAATCCCTTAACGTGAGTTTTCGTTCCACTGAGCGTCAGA
CCCCGTAGAAAAGATCAAAGGATCTTCTTGAGATCCTTTTTTTCTGCGCGTAATCTGCTGCTTGCAAACA
AAAAAACCACCGCTACCAGCGGTGGTTTGTTTGCCGGATCAAGAGCTACCAACTCTTTTTCCGAAGGTAA
CTGGCTTCAGCAGAGCGCAGATACCAAATACTGTTCTTCTAGTGTAGCCGTAGTTAGGCCACCACTTCAA
GAACTCTGTAGCACCGCCTACATACCTCGCTCTGCTAATCCTGTTACCAGTGGCTGCTGCCAGTGGCGAT
AAGTCGTGTCTTACCGGGTTGGACTCAAGACGATAGTTACCGGATAAGGCGCAGCGGTCGGGCTGAACGG
GGGGTTCGTGCACACAGCCCAGCTTGGAGCGAACGACCTACACCGAACTGAGATACCTACAGCGTGAGCT
ATGAGAAAGCGCCACGCTTCCCGAAGGGAGAAAGGCGGACAGGTATCCGGTAAGCGGCAGGGTCGGAACA
GGAGAGCGCACGAGGGAGCTTCCAGGGGGAAACGCCTGGTATCTTTATAGTCCTGTCGGGTTTCGCCACC
TCTGACTTGAGCGTCGATTTTTGTGATGCTCGTCAGGGGGGCGGAGCCTATGGAAAAACGCCAGCAACGC
GGCCTTTTTACGGTTCCTGGCCTTTTGCTGGCCTTTTGCTCACATGTTCTTTCCTGCGTTATCCCCTGAT
TCTGTGGATAACCGTATTACCGCCTTTGAGTGAGCTGATACCGCTCGCCGCAGCCGAACGACCGAGCGCA
GCGAGTCAGTGAGCGAGGAAGCGGAAGAGCGCCCAATACGCAAACCGCCTCTCCCCGCGCGTTGGCCGAT
TCATTAATGCAGCTGGCACGACAGGTTTCCCGACTGGAAAGCGGGCAGTGAGCGCAACGCAATTAATGTG
AGTTAGCTCACTCATTAGGCACCCCAGGCTTTACACTTTATGCTTCCGGCTCGTATGTTGTGTGGAATTG
TGAGCGGATAACAATTTCACACAGGAAACAGCTATGACCATGATTACGCCAAGCGCGCAATTAACCCTCA
CTAAAGGGAACAAAAGCTGGAGCTGCAAGC
Features (pLannotate 1.2.2; 31 found; start..end, strand, type, name):
      5..231     +  promoter       RSV promoter: Rous sarcoma virus enhancer/promoter
    232..412     +  LTR            5' LTR (truncated): truncated 5' long terminal repeat (LTR) from HIV-1
    459..584     +  misc_feature   HIV-1 Ψ: packaging signal of human immunodeficiency virus type 1
    568..931     +  CDS            HIV-1 gag (fragment): gag protein from human immunodeficiency virus 1; gag
   1077..1310    +  misc_feature   RRE: The Rev response element (RRE) of HIV-1 allows for Rev-dependent mRNA export from the nucleus to the cytoplasm.
   1687..1713    +  CDS            Rev (fragment): human immunodeficiency virus 1 (HIV-1) Rev protein; rev; enhances nuclear export of unspliced and incompletely spliced viral mRNAs
   1720..1743    +  promoter       SV40 promoter (fragment): SV40 early promoter
   1744..1815    +  promoter       SV40 promoter (fragment): SV40 enhancer and early promoter
   1839..1974    +  rep_origin     SV40 ori: SV40 origin of replication
   2020..2616    +  CDS            PuroR (fragment): puromycin N-acetyltransferase; pac from Streptomyces; confers resistance to puromycin
   2665..2782    +  misc_feature   cPPT/CTS: central polypurine tract and central termination sequence of HIV-1
   2847..2913    +  CDS            small t antigen (fragment): SV40 (simian virus 40) small t antigen
   2920..4098    +  promoter       EF-1α promoter: strong constitutive promoter for human elongation factor EF-1α
   4115..5329    +  CDS            ZNF410 (fragment): ZN410_HUMAN - Also known as APA1. Experimental evidence at protein level: Swiss-Prot protein existence level 1. Transcription factor that activates transcription of matrix- remodeling genes such as MMP1 during fibroblast senescence. From Homo sapiens (Human).
   5345..5398    +  promoter       U6 promoter (fragment): RNA polymerase III promoter for human U6 snRNA
   5440..6028    +  misc_feature   WPRE: woodchuck hepatitis virus posttranscriptional regulatory element
   6079..6098    +  misc_feature   cPPT/CTS (fragment): central polypurine tract and central termination sequence of HIV-1
   6100..6333    +  LTR            3' LTR (ΔU3): self-inactivating 3' long terminal repeat (LTR) from HIV-1
   6411..6532    +  polyA_signal   SV40 poly(A) signal: SV40 polyadenylation signal
   6572..6707    +  rep_origin     SV40 ori: SV40 origin of replication
   6728..6746    -  promoter       T7 promoter: promoter for bacteriophage T7 RNA polymerase
   6754..6909    +  CDS            lacZα (fragment): LacZα fragment of β-galactosidase; lacZ fragment
   6914..7342    +  rep_origin     f1 ori (sequence partly withheld): f1 bacteriophage origin of replication; arrow indicates direction of (+) strand synthesis
   7395..7499    +  promoter       AmpR promoter: bla
   7500..8360    +  CDS            AmpR: β-lactamase; bla; confers resistance to ampicillin, carbenicillin, and related antibiotics
   8531..9119    +  rep_origin     ori: high-copy-number ColE1/pMB1/pBR322/pUC origin of replication
   9302..9394    +  CDS            lacI (fragment): lac repressor; lacI; The lac repressor binds to the lac operator to inhibit transcription in E. coli. This inhibition can be relieved by adding lactose or isopropyl-β-D-thiogalactopyranoside (IPTG).
   9407..9428    +  protein_bind   CAP binding site: CAP binding activates transcription in the presence of cAMP. E. coli catabolite activator protein
   9443..9473    +  promoter       lac promoter: promoter for the E. coli lac operon
   9481..9497    +  protein_bind   lac operator: The lac repressor binds to the lac operator to inhibit transcription in E. coli. This inhibition can be relieved by adding lactose or isopropyl-β-D-thiogalactopyranoside (IPTG). lac repressor encoded by lacI
   9542..9560    +  promoter       T3 promoter: promoter for bacteriophage T3 RNA polymerase
