[The description below was written by a language model from this plasmid's Addgene catalogue record and pLannotate feature annotations shown in this document.]
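Description:
TFORF2190 is a third-generation-style, self-inactivating lentiviral expression plasmid built on the pLX_TRC317 backbone and carrying the human transcription factor ZNF410 (also known as APA1) as an open reading frame for overexpression in mammalian cells. It is propagated in E. coli through a high-copy ColE1/pUC-type origin with ampicillin selection (AmpR under its own bla promoter). The bacterial portion also retains an f1 origin and remnants of a lac/lacZα cloning region with T7 and T3 promoters. The depositor notes that the plasmid can recombine, which is consistent with the repeated LTR sequences.

The viral cassette begins with an RSV promoter fused to a truncated HIV-1 5' LTR, which allows Tat-independent production of the genomic RNA. This is followed by the Ψ packaging signal with a gag fragment, the Rev response element for nuclear export of unspliced RNA, and a cPPT/CTS element that aids nuclear import of the provirus. An SV40 early promoter drives puromycin N-acetyltransferase for selection of transduced cells, and a separate EF-1α promoter drives the synthesized ZNF410 ORF. Downstream lie a WPRE, which enhances transcript stability and expression, the ΔU3 3' LTR, and an SV40 polyadenylation signal. The short U6 promoter fragment annotated between the ORF and WPRE is probably residual or primer-binding sequence.

According to the record, each plasmid in this collection carries a unique 24-bp barcode, which is not annotated in the feature table. The barcode allows the transcription factor to be identified by sequencing in pooled overexpression screens, such as those probing directed differentiation.
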