Addgene plasmid #143351: TFORF2190
Purpose: Lentiviral vector for overexpressing transcription factor ORFs with unique 24-bp barcodes. Barcodes facilitate identification of transcription factors in pooled screens.
Depositing lab: Feng Zhang. Depositing organization: Broad Institute. Publication: A transcription factor atlas of directed differentiation. Joung J, Ma S, Tay T, Geiger-Schuller KR, Kirchgatterer PC, Verdine VK, Guo B, Arias-Garcia MA, Allen WE, Singh A, Kuksenko O, Abudayyeh OO, Gootenberg JS, Fu Z, Macrae RK, Buenrostro JD, Regev A, Zhang F. Cell. 2023 Jan 5;186(1):209-229.e26. doi: 10.1016/j.cell.2022.11.026. PubMed 36608654.
Backbone
  Vector backbone: pLX_TRC317
  Backbone manufacturer: Broad Institute Genetic Perturbation Platform
  Backbone size w/o insert (bp): 8264
  Vector type: Mammalian Expression, Lentiviral
  Selectable markers: Puromycin
Growth in bacteria
  Bacterial resistance: Ampicillin, 100 μg/mL
  Growth temperature: 37°C
  Growth strain: NEB Stable
  Copy number: High Copy
Gene/Insert
  Gene/Insert name: ZNF410
  Species: H. sapiens (human)
  Insert size (bp): 1319
  Entrez Gene: ZNF410 (a.k.a. APA-1, APA1)
  Promoter: EF1a
  Cloning method: Unknown
  Sequencing primers: 5′ GGGTGGAGACTGAAGTTAGGCCAG; 3′ CACATAGCGTAAAAGGAGCAACATAG
Terms and licenses: Academic/Nonprofit Terms; Industry Terms: Not Available to Industry
Depositor comments: NM_001242927,ENST00000540593 . The transcription factor ORF portion of this plasmid was synthesized by Genewiz. Please test multiple small colonies in case of plasmid recombination. To make this collection available in a timely manner, a portion of this collection was not fully sequenced by Addgene. If an Addgene verified full plasmid sequence is not available, please contact us prior to placing an order to request the full sequence.
How to cite: TFORF2190 was a gift from Feng Zhang (Addgene plasmid # 143351 ; http://n2t.net/addgene:143351 ; RRID:Addgene_143351)
