>Addgene plasmid #143351 | TFORF2190 | depositor partial sequence | sequence record 282191 | Insert
ACCGCCACCATGTTATCAGATGAGTTAGAATCCAAACCAGAGCTCCTGGTACAGTTTGTTCAGAATACGT
CCATCCCATTGGGACAGGGGCTTGTAGAATCAGAAGCTAAAGATATTACTTGCTTGTCCCTCCTTCCCGT
GACTGAAGCCTCAGAATGCAGTCGGCTAATGTTACCAGGTCTGGGCTCTTCAGCTGAGCACTTAGTGTTT
GTACAGGATGAGGCAGAAGATTCAGGGAATGATTTCCTCTCCAGTGAGAGCACAGACAGTAGCATTCCAT
GGTTCCTCCGGGTTCAGGAGTTGGCCCATGACAGTTTGATTGCTGCTACTCGTGCACAACTGGCAAAGAA
TGCAAAAACCAGCAGCAATGGAGAAAATGTCCACCTTGGTTCTGGTGATGGGCAGTCAAAAGATTCTGGG
CCCCTTCCTCAAGTGGAAAAGAAGCTCAAGTGTACAGTTGAAGGTTGTGACCGGACATTTGTATGGCCAG
CTCACTTTAAATACCACCTCAAGACTCATCGAAATGACCGCTCCTTCATCTGTCCTGCAGAAGGTTGTGG
GAAAAGCTTCTATGTGCTGCAGAGGCTGAAGGTGCACATGAGGACCCACAATGGAGAGAAGCCCTTTATG
TGCCATGAGTCTGGCTGTGGTAAGCAGTTTACTACAGCTGGAAACCTGAAGAACCACCGGCGCATCCACA
CAGGAGAGAAACCTTTCCTTTGTGAAGCCCAAGGATGTGGCCGTTCCTTTGCTGAGTATTCTAGCCTCCG
AAAACATCTGGTGGTTCACTCAGGAGAGAAGCCTCATCAGTGCCAAGTCTGTGGGAAGACCTTCTCTCAG
AGTGGAAGCAGGAATGTGCATATGAGAAAGCATCACCTGCAGCTGGGAGCAGCTGGGAGTCAAGAGCAGG
AGCAAACTGCTGAGCCACTAATGGGCAGTAGTTTGCTTGAAGAGGCTTCAGTACCCAGTAAAAACCTGGT
GTCTATGAATTCCCAGCCCAGCCTTGGTGGAGAGTCCTTGAACCTACCAAATACCAATTCTATCCTGGGA
GTTGATGATGAGGTGCTTGCTGAAGGATCCCCACGTTCCCTGTCTTCAGTGCCTGATGTGACACATCACC
TGGTGACCATGCAGTCAGGGAGGCAATCATATGAAGTTTCTGTCTTAACTGCAGTAAATCCACAAGAGTT
ACTAAACCAAGGAGATTTAACTGAAAGACGGACATAGTAATGAACTAGTCCGTAACTTGAAAGTATTTCG
ATTTCTTGGCTTTATATATCTTGTGGAAAGGACGAGCTGCGTGTTGGACATGCCCGTTG
