>Addgene plasmid #143351 | TFORF2190 | depositor partial sequence | sequence record 282192 | Barcode
GCTGCGTGTTGGACATGCCCGTTG
